Addgene plasmid #35933: pcDNA-Wnt7A-V5
Depositing lab: Marian Waterman. Depositing organization: University of California, Irvine. Publication: A uniform human Wnt expression library reveals a shared secretory pathway and unique signaling activities. Najdi R, Proffitt K, Sprowl S, Kaur S, Yu J, Covey TM, Virshup DM, Waterman ML. Differentiation. 2012 Sep;84(2):203-13. doi: 10.1016/j.diff.2012.06.004. Epub 2012 Jul 9. PubMed 22784633.
Backbone
  Vector backbone: pcDNA3.2/V5-DEST
  Backbone manufacturer: Invitrogen
  Backbone size w/o insert (bp): 7711
  Vector type: Mammalian Expression
Growth in bacteria
  Bacterial resistance: Ampicillin, 100 μg/mL
  Growth temperature: 37°C
  Growth strain: DH5alpha
  Copy number: High Copy
Gene/Insert
  Gene/Insert name: Wnt7A (alt name: Wnt7A)
  Species: H. sapiens (human)
  Insert size (bp): 1056
  Mutation: None
  Entrez Gene: WNT7A (a.k.a. Wnt-7a)
  Promoter: CMV
  Tag / fusion protein: V5 (C terminal on backbone)
  Cloning method: Restriction Enzyme
  Sequencing primers: 5′ T7-FWD; 3′ V5-Reverse
Terms and licenses: Academic/Nonprofit Terms; Industry Terms: Not Available to Industry
How to cite: pcDNA-Wnt7A-V5 was a gift from Marian Waterman (Addgene plasmid # 35933 ; http://n2t.net/addgene:35933 ; RRID:Addgene_35933)
