[The description below was written by a language model from this plasmid's Addgene catalogue record and pLannotate feature annotations shown in this document.]
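Description:
pcDNA-Wnt7A-V5 is a mammalian expression plasmid built on the Invitrogen pcDNA3.2/V5-DEST Gateway destination backbone, carrying the human WNT7A open reading frame with no recorded mutations. In bacteria it is maintained as a high-copy plasmid through a ColE1/pUC-type origin and selected with ampicillin via the β-lactamase gene. An f1 origin is also present. For mammalian cells, an SV40 enhancer/early promoter drives a neomycin phosphotransferase gene terminated by an SV40 poly(A) signal, which permits G418 selection of stable transfectants. The depositor's full sequence is 6,588 nt, shorter than the listed empty backbone because the destination cassette is replaced by the insert.

Expression of WNT7A is driven by the human cytomegalovirus immediate early enhancer and promoter. A T7 promoter lies just upstream of the insert and serves as a sequencing primer site, and could also support in vitro transcription. The coding sequence is flanked by attB1 and attB2 sites, the footprints of Gateway recombination, although the catalogue entry lists the cloning method as restriction enzyme. Downstream of attB2 sits the backbone-encoded V5 epitope, recorded as a C-terminal fusion tag, so the secreted Wnt ligand can be detected with anti-V5 antibodies. Transcripts end at the HSV thymidine kinase polyadenylation signal. Several small annotated fragments (HIV-1 LTR, bGH poly(A), ble, lacI, bom) appear to be short partial matches or backbone remnants rather than functional elements.

The plasmid belongs to a uniform library of human Wnt expression constructs, made so that different Wnt ligands can be compared for secretion and signaling activity from the same vector context.
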