Features (pLannotate 1.2.2; 23 found; start..end, strand, type, name):
     36..80      -  misc_feature   bom (fragment): basis of mobility region from pBR322
    235..614     +  enhancer       CMV enhancer: human cytomegalovirus immediate early enhancer
    615..818     +  promoter       CMV promoter: human cytomegalovirus (CMV) immediate early promoter
    814..847     +  LTR            5' LTR (truncated) (fragment): truncated 5' long terminal repeat (LTR) from HIV-1
    863..881     +  promoter       T7 promoter: promoter for bacteriophage T7 RNA polymerase
    911..935     +  protein_bind   attB1: mutant version of attB; recombination site for the Gateway® BP reaction BP Clonase™
    956..2002    +  CDS            WNT7A: WNT7A_HUMAN - Experimental evidence at protein level: Swiss-Prot protein existence level 1. Ligand for members of the frizzled family of seven transmembrane receptors that functions in the canonical Wnt/beta- catenin signaling pathway (By similarity). Plays an important role in embryonic development, including dorsal versus ventral patterning during limb development, skeleton development and urogenital tract development (PubMed:16826533). Required for central nervous system (CNS) angiogenesis and blood-brain barrier regulation (PubMed:30026314). Required for normal, sexually dimorphic developm
   2028..2052    -  protein_bind   attB2: mutant version of attB; recombination site for the Gateway® BP reaction BP Clonase™
   2078..2119    +  CDS            V5 tag: epitope tag from simian virus 5
   2203..2251    +  polyA_signal   HSV TK poly(A) signal: herpes simplex virus thymidine kinase polyadenylation signal (Cole and Stacy, 1985)
   2342..2358    -  polyA_signal   bGH poly(A) signal (fragment): bovine growth hormone polyadenylation signal
   2453..2881    +  rep_origin     f1 ori (sequence partly withheld): f1 bacteriophage origin of replication; arrow indicates direction of (+) strand synthesis
   2895..3224    +  promoter       SV40 promoter: SV40 enhancer and early promoter
   3291..4082    +  CDS            neo: KKA2_KLEPN - Also known as kan, nptII. Experimental evidence at protein level: Swiss-Prot protein existence level 1. Resistance to kanamycin, neomycin, paromomycin, ribostamycin, butirosin and gentamicin B. From Klebsiella pneumoniae.
   4108..4266    +  CDS            ble (fragment): BLE_KLEPN - Experimental evidence at protein level: Swiss-Prot protein existence level 1. Binding protein with a strong affinity to the bleomycin family of antibiotics. Binds to CL990; an antimitotic-antibiotic compound. From Klebsiella pneumoniae.
   4261..4382    +  polyA_signal   SV40 poly(A) signal: SV40 polyadenylation signal
   4455..4471    -  protein_bind   lac operator: The lac repressor binds to the lac operator to inhibit transcription in E. coli. This inhibition can be relieved by adding lactose or isopropyl-β-D-thiogalactopyranoside (IPTG). lac repressor encoded by lacI
   4479..4509    -  promoter       lac promoter: promoter for the E. coli lac operon
   4524..4545    -  protein_bind   CAP binding site: CAP binding activates transcription in the presence of cAMP. E. coli catabolite activator protein
   4558..4650    -  CDS            lacI (fragment): lac repressor; lacI; The lac repressor binds to the lac operator to inhibit transcription in E. coli. This inhibition can be relieved by adding lactose or isopropyl-β-D-thiogalactopyranoside (IPTG).
   4833..5421    -  rep_origin     ori: high-copy-number ColE1/pMB1/pBR322/pUC origin of replication
   5592..6452    -  CDS            AmpR: β-lactamase; bla; confers resistance to ampicillin, carbenicillin, and related antibiotics
   6453..6557    -  promoter       AmpR promoter: bla
>Addgene plasmid #35933 | pcDNA-Wnt7A-V5 | depositor full sequence | sequence record 44199 | pcDNA-Wnt7A-V5 sequence 6588 bps
GACGGATCGGGAGATCTCCCGATCCCCTATGGTCGACTCTCAGTACAATCTGCTCTGATGCCGCATAGTT
AAGCCAGTATCTGCTCCCTGCTTGTGTGTTGGAGGTCGCTGAGTAGTGCGCGAGCAAAATTTAAGCTACA
ACAAGGCAAGGCTTGACCGACAATTGCATGAAGAATCTGCTTAGGGTTAGGCGTTTTGCGCTGCTTCGCG
ATGTACGGGCCAGATATACGCGTTGACATTGATTATTGACTAGTTATTAATAGTAATCAATTACGGGGTC
ATTAGTTCATAGCCCATATATGGAGTTCCGCGTTACATAACTTACGGTAAATGGCCCGCCTGGCTGACCG
CCCAACGACCCCCGCCCATTGACGTCAATAATGACGTATGTTCCCATAGTAACGCCAATAGGGACTTTCC
ATTGACGTCAATGGGTGGACTATTTACGGTAAACTGCCCACTTGGCAGTACATCAAGTGTATCATATGCC
AAGTACGCCCCCTATTGACGTCAATGACGGTAAATGGCCCGCCTGGCATTATGCCCAGTACATGACCTTA
TGGGACTTTCCTACTTGGCAGTACATCTACGTATTAGTCATCGCTATTACCATGGTGATGCGGTTTTGGC
AGTACATCAATGGGCGTGGATAGCGGTTTGACTCACGGGGATTTCCAAGTCTCCACCCCATTGACGTCAA
TGGGAGTTTGTTTTGGCACCAAAATCAACGGGACTTTCCAAAATGTCGTAACAACTCCGCCCCATTGACG
CAAATGGGCGGTAGGCGTGTACGGTGGGAGGTCTATATAAGCAGAGCTCTCTGGCTAACTAGAGAACCCA
CTGCTTACTGGCTTATCGAAATTAATACGACTCACTATAGGGAGACCCAAGCTGGCTAGTTAAGCTATCA
ACAAGTTTGTACAAAAAAGCAGGCTCCGCGGCCGCCCCCTTCACCATGAACCGGAAAGCGCGGCGCTGCC
TGGGCCACCTCTTTCTCAGCCTGGGCATGGTCTACCTCCGGATCGGTGGCTTCTCCTCAGTGGTAGCTCT
GGGCGCAAGCATCATCTGTAACAAGATCCCAGGCCTGGCTCCCAGACAGCGGGCGATCTGCCAGAGCCGG
CCCGACGCCATCATCGTCATAGGAGAAGGCTCACAAATGGGCCTGGACGAGTGTCAGTTTCAGTTCCGCA
ATGGCCGCTGGAACTGCTCTGCACTGGGAGAGCGCACCGTCTTCGGGAAGGAGCTCAAAGTGGGGAGCCG
GGAGGCTGCGTTCACCTACGCCATCATTGCCGCCGGCGTGGCCCACGCCATCACAGCTGCCTGTACCCAG
GGCAACCTGAGCGACTGTGGCTGCGACAAAGAGAAGCAAGGCCAGTACCACCGGGACGAGGGCTGGAAGT
GGGGTGGCTGCTCTGCCGACATCCGCTACGGCATCGGCTTCGCCAAGGTCTTTGTGGATGCCCGGGAGAT
CAAGCAGAATGCCCGGACTCTCATGAACTTGCACAACAACGAGGCAGGCCGAAAGATCCTGGAGGAGAAC
ATGAAGCTGGAATGTAAGTGCCACGGCGTGTCAGGCTCGTGCACCACCAAGACGTGCTGGACCACACTGC
CACAGTTTCGGGAGCTGGGCTACGTGCTCAAGGACAAGTACAACGAGGCCGTTCACGTGGAGCCTGTGCG
TGCCAGCCGCAACAAGCGGCCCACCTTCCTGAAGATCAAGAAGCCACTGTCGTACCGCAAGCCCATGGAC
ACGGACCTGGTGTACATCGAGAAGTCGCCCAACTACTGCGAGGAGGACCCGGTGACCGGCAGTGTGGGCA
CCCAGGGCCGCGCCTGCAACAAGACGGCTCCCCAGGCCAGCGGCTGTGACCTCATGTGCTGTGGGCGTGG
CTACAACACCCACCAGTACGCCCGCGTGTGGCAGTGCAACTGTAAGTTCCACTGGTGCTGCTATGTCAAG
TGCAACACGTGCAGCGAGCGCACGGAGATGTACACGTGCAAGTGCATTCTGAAGGGTGGGCGCGCCGACC
CAGCTTTCTTGTACAAAGTGGTTGATCTAGAGGGCCCGCGGTTCGAAGGTAAGCCTATCCCTAACCCTCT
CCTCGGTCTCGATTCTACGCGTACCGGTTAGTAATGAGTTTAAACGGGGGAGGCTAACTGAAACACGGAA
GGAGACAATACCGGAAGGAACCCGCGCTATGACGGCAATAAAAAGACAGAATAAAACGCACGGGTGTTGG
GTCGTTTGTTCATAAACGCGGGGTTCGGTCCCAGGGCTGGCACTCTGTCGATACCCCACCGAGACCCCAT
TGGGGCCAATACGCCCGCGTTTCTTCCTTTTCCCCACCCCACCCCCCAAGTTCGGGTGAAGGCCCAGGGC
TCGCAGCCAACGTCGGGGCGGCAGGCCCTGCCATAGCAGATCTGCGCAGCTGGGGCTCTAGGGGGTATCC
CC
[124 nt withheld, positions 2453-2576]
C
[32 nt withheld, positions 2578-2609]
CA
[57 nt withheld, positions 2612-2668]
A
[49 nt withheld, positions 2670-2718]
CCTTTGACGTTGGAGTCCACGTTCTTT
[37 nt withheld, positions 2746-2782]
ACCCTATCTCGGTCTATTCTTTTGATTTATAAGGGATTTTGGGGATTTCGGCCTATTGGTTAAAAAATGA
GCTGATTTAACAAAAATTTAACGCGAATTAATTCTGTGGAATGTGTGTCAGTTAGGGTGTGGAAAGTCCC
CAGGCTCCCCAGCAGGCAGAAGTATGCAAAGCATGCATCTCAATTAGTCAGCAACCAGGTGTGGAAAGTC
CCCAGGCTCCCCAGCAGGCAGAAGTATGCAAAGCATGCATCTCAATTAGTCAGCAACCATAGTCCCGCCC
CTAACTCCGCCCATCCCGCCCCTAACTCCGCCCAGTTCCGCCCATTCTCCGCCCCATGGCTGACTAATTT
TTTTTATTTATGCAGAGGCCGAGGCCGCCTCTGCCTCTGAGCTATTCCAGAAGTAGTGAGGAGGCTTTTT
TGGAGGCCTAGGCTTTTGCAAAAAGCTCCCGGGAGCTTGTATATCCATTTTCGGATCTGATCAAGAGACA
GGATGAGGATCGTTTCGCATGATTGAACAAGATGGATTGCACGCAGGTTCTCCGGCCGCTTGGGTGGAGA
GGCTATTCGGCTATGACTGGGCACAACAGACAATCGGCTGCTCTGATGCCGCCGTGTTCCGGCTGTCAGC
GCAGGGGCGCCCGGTTCTTTTTGTCAAGACCGACCTGTCCGGTGCCCTGAATGAACTGCAGGACGAGGCA
GCGCGGCTATCGTGGCTGGCCACGACGGGCGTTCCTTGCGCAGCTGTGCTCGACGTTGTCACTGAAGCGG
GAAGGGACTGGCTGCTATTGGGCGAAGTGCCGGGGCAGGATCTCCTGTCATCTCACCTTGCTCCTGCCGA
GAAAGTATCCATCATGGCTGATGCAATGCGGCGGCTGCATACGCTTGATCCGGCTACCTGCCCATTCGAC
CACCAAGCGAAACATCGCATCGAGCGAGCACGTACTCGGATGGAAGCCGGTCTTGTCGATCAGGATGATC
TGGACGAAGAGCATCAGGGGCTCGCGCCAGCCGAACTGTTCGCCAGGCTCAAGGCGCGCATGCCCGACGG
CGAGGATCTCGTCGTGACCCATGGCGATGCCTGCTTGCCGAATATCATGGTGGAAAATGGCCGCTTTTCT
GGATTCATCGACTGTGGCCGGCTGGGTGTGGCGGACCGCTATCAGGACATAGCGTTGGCTACCCGTGATA
TTGCTGAAGAGCTTGGCGGCGAATGGGCTGACCGCTTCCTCGTGCTTTACGGTATCGCCGCTCCCGATTC
GCAGCGCATCGCCTTCTATCGCCTTCTTGACGAGTTCTTCTGAGCGGGACTCTGGGGTTCGCGAAATGAC
CGACCAAGCGACGCCCAACCTGCCATCACGAGATTTCGATTCCACCGCCGCCTTCTATGAAAGGTTGGGC
TTCGGAATCGTTTTCCGGGACGCCGGCTGGATGATCCTCCAGCGCGGGGATCTCATGCTGGAGTTCTTCG
CCCACCCCAACTTGTTTATTGCAGCTTATAATGGTTACAAATAAAGCAATAGCATCACAAATTTCACAAA
TAAAGCATTTTTTTCACTGCATTCTAGTTGTGGTTTGTCCAAACTCATCAATGTATCTTATCATGTCTGT
ATACCGTCGACCTCTAGCTAGAGCTTGGCGTAATCATGGTCATAGCTGTTTCCTGTGTGAAATTGTTATC
CGCTCACAATTCCACACAACATACGAGCCGGAAGCATAAAGTGTAAAGCCTGGGGTGCCTAATGAGTGAG
CTAACTCACATTAATTGCGTTGCGCTCACTGCCCGCTTTCCAGTCGGGAAACCTGTCGTGCCAGCTGCAT
TAATGAATCGGCCAACGCGCGGGGAGAGGCGGTTTGCGTATTGGGCGCTCTTCCGCTTCCTCGCTCACTG
ACTCGCTGCGCTCGGTCGTTCGGCTGCGGCGAGCGGTATCAGCTCACTCAAAGGCGGTAATACGGTTATC
CACAGAATCAGGGGATAACGCAGGAAAGAACATGTGAGCAAAAGGCCAGCAAAAGGCCAGGAACCGTAAA
AAGGCCGCGTTGCTGGCGTTTTTCCATAGGCTCCGCCCCCCTGACGAGCATCACAAAAATCGACGCTCAA
GTCAGAGGTGGCGAAACCCGACAGGACTATAAAGATACCAGGCGTTTCCCCCTGGAAGCTCCCTCGTGCG
CTCTCCTGTTCCGACCCTGCCGCTTACCGGATACCTGTCCGCCTTTCTCCCTTCGGGAAGCGTGGCGCTT
TCTCAATGCTCACGCTGTAGGTATCTCAGTTCGGTGTAGGTCGTTCGCTCCAAGCTGGGCTGTGTGCACG
AACCCCCCGTTCAGCCCGACCGCTGCGCCTTATCCGGTAACTATCGTCTTGAGTCCAACCCGGTAAGACA
CGACTTATCGCCACTGGCAGCAGCCACTGGTAACAGGATTAGCAGAGCGAGGTATGTAGGCGGTGCTACA
GAGTTCTTGAAGTGGTGGCCTAACTACGGCTACACTAGAAGGACAGTATTTGGTATCTGCGCTCTGCTGA
AGCCAGTTACCTTCGGAAAAAGAGTTGGTAGCTCTTGATCCGGCAAACAAACCACCGCTGGTAGCGGTGG
TTTTTTTGTTTGCAAGCAGCAGATTACGCGCAGAAAAAAAGGATCTCAAGAAGATCCTTTGATCTTTTCT
ACGGGGTCTGACGCTCAGTGGAACGAAAACTCACGTTAAGGGATTTTGGTCATGAGATTATCAAAAAGGA
TCTTCACCTAGATCCTTTTAAATTAAAAATGAAGTTTTAAATCAATCTAAAGTATATATGAGTAAACTTG
GTCTGACAGTTACCAATGCTTAATCAGTGAGGCACCTATCTCAGCGATCTGTCTATTTCGTTCATCCATA
GTTGCCTGACTCCCCGTCGTGTAGATAACTACGATACGGGAGGGCTTACCATCTGGCCCCAGTGCTGCAA
TGATACCGCGAGACCCACGCTCACCGGCTCCAGATTTATCAGCAATAAACCAGCCAGCCGGAAGGGCCGA
GCGCAGAAGTGGTCCTGCAACTTTATCCGCCTCCATCCAGTCTATTAATTGTTGCCGGGAAGCTAGAGTA
AGTAGTTCGCCAGTTAATAGTTTGCGCAACGTTGTTGCCATTGCTACAGGCATCGTGGTGTCACGCTCGT
CGTTTGGTATGGCTTCATTCAGCTCCGGTTCCCAACGATCAAGGCGAGTTACATGATCCCCCATGTTGTG
CAAAAAAGCGGTTAGCTCCTTCGGTCCTCCGATCGTTGTCAGAAGTAAGTTGGCCGCAGTGTTATCACTC
ATGGTTATGGCAGCACTGCATAATTCTCTTACTGTCATGCCATCCGTAAGATGCTTTTCTGTGACTGGTG
AGTACTCAACCAAGTCATTCTGAGAATAGTGTATGCGGCGACCGAGTTGCTCTTGCCCGGCGTCAATACG
GGATAATACCGCGCCACATAGCAGAACTTTAAAAGTGCTCATCATTGGAAAACGTTCTTCGGGGCGAAAA
CTCTCAAGGATCTTACCGCTGTTGAGATCCAGTTCGATGTAACCCACTCGTGCACCCAACTGATCTTCAG
CATCTTTTACTTTCACCAGCGTTTCTGGGTGAGCAAAAACAGGAAGGCAAAATGCCGCAAAAAAGGGAAT
AAGGGCGACACGGAAATGTTGAATACTCATACTCTTCCTTTTTCAATATTATTGAAGCATTTATCAGGGT
TATTGTCTCATGAGCGGATACATATTTGAATGTATTTAGAAAAATAAACAAATAGGGGTTCCGCGCACAT
TTCCCCGAAAAGTGCCACCTGACGTC
