>Addgene plasmid #35933 | pcDNA-Wnt7A-V5 | addgene partial sequence | sequence record 50940 | TK-pA-R 5'-ttgtctccttccgtgtttca-3'
CTACCGGTACGCGTAGAATCGAGACCGAGGAGAGGGTTAGGGATAGGCTTACCTTCGAACCGCGGGCCCT
CTAGATCAACCACTTTGTACAAGAAAGCTGGGTCGGCGCGCCCACCCTTCAGAATGCACTTGCACGTGTA
CATCTCCGTGCGCTCGCTGCACGTGTTGCACTTGACATAGCAGCACCAGTGGAACTTACAGTTGCACTGC
CACACGCGGGCGTACTGGTGGGTGTTGTAGCCACGCCCACAGCACATGAGGTCACAGCCGCTGGCCTGGG
GAGCCGTCTTGTTGCAGGCGCGGCCCTGGGTGCCCACACTGCCGGTCACCGGGTCCTCCTCGCAGTAGTT
GGGCGACTTCTCGATGTACACCAGGTCCGTGTCCATGGGCTTGCGGTACGACAGTGGCTTCTTGATCTTC
AGGAAGGTGGGCCGCTTGTTGCGGCTGGCACGCACAGGCTCCACGTGAACGGCCTCGTTGTACTTGTCCT
TGAGCACGTAGCCCAGCTCCCGAAACTGTGGCAGTGTGGTCCAGCACGTCTTGGTGGTGCACGAGCCTGA
CACGCCGTGGCACTTACATTCCAGCTTCATGTTCTCCTCCAGGATCTTTCGGCCTGCCTCGTTGTTGTGC
AAGTTCATGAGAGTCCGGGCATTCTGCTTGATCTCCCGGGCATCCACAAAGACCTTGGCGAAGCCGATGC
CGTAGCGGATGTCGGCAGAGCAGCCACCCCACTTCCAGCCCTCGTCCCGGTGGTACTGGCCTTGCTTCTC
TTTGTCGCAGCCACAGTCGCTCAGGTTGCCCTGGGTACAGGCAGCTGTGATGGCGTGGGCCACGCCGGCG
GCAATGATGGCGTAGGTGAACGCAGCCTCCCGGCTCCCCACTTTGAGCTC
